Addgene plasmid #211017: pHTC-HaloTag_MTA2:1-668
Purpose: Mammalian expression of full-length human MTA2. C-terminal HaloTag.
Depositing lab: Cheryl Arrowsmith. Depositing organization: University of Toronto. Publication: A Target Class Ligandability Evaluation of WD40 Repeat-Containing Proteins. Ackloo S, Li F, Szewczyk M, Seitova A, Loppnau P, Zeng H, Xu J, Ahmad S, Arnautova YA, Baghaie AJ, Beldar S, Bolotokova A, Centrella PA, Chau I, Clark MA, Cuozzo JW, Dehghani-Tafti S, Disch JS, Dong A, Dumas A, Feng JA, Ghiabi P, Gibson E, Gilmer J, Goldman B, Green SR, Guie MA, Guilinger JP, Harms N, Herasymenko O, Houliston S, Hutchinson A, Kearnes S, Keefe AD, Kimani SW, Kramer T, Kutera M, Kwak HA, Lento C, Li Y, Liu J, Loup J, Machado RAC, Mulhern CJ, Perveen S, Righetto GL, Riley P, Shrestha S, Sigel EA, Silva M, Sintchak MD, Slakman BL, Taylor RD, Thompson J, Torng W, Underkoffler C, von Rechenberg M, Walsh RT, Watson I, Wilson DJ, Wolf E, Yadav M, Yazdi AK, Zhang J, Zhang Y, Santhakumar V, Edwards AM, Barsyte-Lovejoy D, Schapira M, Brown PJ, Halabelian L, Arrowsmith CH. J Med Chem. 2025 Jan 23;68(2):1092-1112. doi: 10.1021/acs.jmedchem.4c02010. Epub 2024 Nov 4. PubMed 39495097.
Backbone
  Vector backbone: pHTC-HaloTag
  Backbone manufacturer: Promega
  Vector type: Mammalian Expression
  Selectable markers: Neomycin (select with G418)
Growth in bacteria
  Bacterial resistance: Ampicillin, 100 μg/mL
  Growth temperature: 37°C
  Growth strain: DH5alpha
  Copy number: High Copy
Gene/Insert
  Gene/Insert name: MTA2:M1-D668
  Species: H. sapiens (human)
  Insert size (bp): 2004
  Mutation: wild type
  Entrez Gene: MTA2 (a.k.a. MTA1L1, PID)
  Promoter: CMV
  Tag / fusion protein: HaloTag (C terminal on insert)
  Cloning method: Ligation Independent Cloning
  Sequencing primers: 5′ CTTACTGACATCCACTTTGC; 3′ CAACATCGACGTAGTGCATG
Resource information
  A portion of this plasmid was derived from a plasmid made by: Mammalian Gene Collection (BC053650.1)
Terms and licenses: Academic/Nonprofit Terms; Industry Terms: Not Available to Industry
Depositor comments: 5' Cloning Site: EcoR1 (not destroyed), 3' Cloning Site: EcoRV (not destroyed). C terminal tag: lepttedlyfqsdndgseigtgfpfdphyvevlgermhyvdvgprdgtpvlflhgnptssyvwrniiphvapthrciapdligmgksdkpdlgyffddhvrfmdafiealgleevvlvihdwgsalgfhwakrnpervkgiafmefirpiptwdewpefaretfqafrttdvgrkliidqnvfiegtlpmgvvrpltevemdhyrepflnpvdreplwrfpnelpiagepanivalveeymdwlhqspvpkllfwgtpgvlippaeaarlakslpnckavdigpglnllqednpdligseiarwlstleisg.
How to cite: pHTC-HaloTag_MTA2:1-668 was a gift from Cheryl Arrowsmith (Addgene plasmid # 211017 ; http://n2t.net/addgene:211017 ; RRID:Addgene_211017)
