[The description below was written by a language model from this plasmid's Addgene catalogue record and pLannotate feature annotations shown in this document.]
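Description:
pHTC-HaloTag_MTA2:1-668 is a mammalian expression plasmid of about 8.2 kb built on the Promega pHTC-HaloTag backbone, designed to produce full-length, wild-type human MTA2 (residues M1 to D668, a 2,004 bp insert) fused at its C terminus to HaloTag. The MTA2 coding sequence was derived from a Mammalian Gene Collection clone and inserted by ligation-independent cloning between EcoRI and EcoRV sites that remain intact. In bacteria the plasmid replicates from a high-copy ColE1/pUC-type origin and is selected with ampicillin through the β-lactamase gene. A ColE1 cer site is also present, which helps keep the plasmid in monomeric form.

Expression is driven by the human CMV immediate-early enhancer and promoter, followed by a chimeric β-globin/immunoglobulin intron that generally improves transcript processing and expression. A T7 promoter sits just upstream of the open reading frame, which would also permit in vitro transcription. Downstream of MTA2, a linker containing a TEV protease recognition site precedes HaloTag, a modified bacterial dehalogenase that bonds covalently to chloroalkane ligands. This allows fluorescent labelling, capture on resin, or use as an energy-transfer acceptor, while the TEV site allows the tag to be cleaved off. An SV40 polyadenylation signal follows the fusion. A separate cassette, consisting of the SV40 enhancer/early promoter, the neomycin phosphotransferase gene and a synthetic poly(A) signal, confers G418 resistance for selecting stable mammalian lines. Several short annotations (SET1, large T antigen, M13 ori, bom and tnpA fragments) appear to be backbone remnants rather than functional elements. The plasmid was deposited in connection with a study of the ligandability of WD40 repeat proteins, though the record does not specify the assay in which this MTA2 fusion was used.
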