Features (pLannotate 1.2.2; 21 found; start..end, strand, type, name):
    140..517     +  enhancer       CMV enhancer: human cytomegalovirus immediate early enhancer
    519..718     +  promoter       CMV promoter: human cytomegalovirus (CMV) immediate early promoter
    857..989     +  intron         chimeric intron: chimera between introns from human β-globin and immunoglobulin heavy chain genes
   1033..1051    +  promoter       T7 promoter: promoter for bacteriophage T7 RNA polymerase
   1085..3088    +  CDS            MTA2: MTA2_HUMAN - Also known as MTA1L1, PID. Experimental evidence at protein level: Swiss-Prot protein existence level 1. May be involved in the regulation of gene expression as repressor and activator. The repression might be related to covalent modification of histone proteins. From Homo sapiens (Human).
   3143..3163    +  CDS            TEV site: tobacco etch virus (TEV) protease recognition and cleavage site
   3179..4062    +  CDS            HaloTag® (fragment): modified bacterial dehalogenase that forms covalent bonds with chloroalkane derivatives
   4092..4141    +  CDS            SET1 (fragment): solubility-enhancement tag derived from T7 phage gene 10B
   4149..4168    +  terminator     T7 terminator (fragment): transcription terminator for bacteriophage T7 RNA polymerase
   4190..4311    -  polyA_signal   SV40 poly(A) signal: SV40 polyadenylation signal
   4334..4402    -  CDS            large T antigen (fragment): large T antigen from SV40 (simian virus 40)
   4407..4439    +  rep_origin     M13 ori (fragment): M13 bacteriophage origin of replication; arrow indicates direction of (+) strand synthesis
   4440..4491    -  misc_feature   bom (fragment): basis of mobility region from pBR322
   4556..4913    +  promoter       SV40 promoter: SV40 enhancer and early promoter
   4964..5755    +  CDS            neo: KKA2_KLEPN - Also known as kan, nptII. Experimental evidence at protein level: Swiss-Prot protein existence level 1. Resistance to kanamycin, neomycin, paromomycin, ribostamycin, butirosin and gentamicin B. From Klebsiella pneumoniae.
   5822..5870    +  polyA_signal   poly(A) signal: synthetic polyadenylation signal
   5891..5983    -  CDS            tnpA (fragment): TN5P_ECOLX - Also known as tnp. Experimental evidence at protein level: Swiss-Prot protein existence level 1. Mediates transposition of transposon Tn5 by a 'cut and paste' mechanism. First, the monomeric transposase binds the 19 bp inverted DNA repeats flanking the transposon. Then, dimerization of the DNA- bound transposase creates a synaptic DNA complex. After nicking of the first DNA strand, excision of the transposon proceeds through a series of intermediates. The transposase then mediates the insertion of the transposon at a new site by strand transfer. The activity of the wild- type tran
   6026..6130    +  promoter       AmpR promoter: bla
   6131..6991    +  CDS            AmpR: β-lactamase; bla; confers resistance to ampicillin, carbenicillin, and related antibiotics
   7149..7737    -  rep_origin     ori: high-copy-number ColE1/pMB1/pBR322/pUC origin of replication
   7853..8136    +  misc_feature   cer region: ColE1-derived recombination site that helps to maintain plasmids as monomers
>Addgene plasmid #211017 | pHTC-HaloTag_MTA2:1-668 | addgene full sequence | sequence record 423371 | Addgene NGS Result
TCAATATTGGCCATTAGCCATATTATTCATTGGTTATATAGCATAAATCAATATTGGCTATTGGCCATTG
CATACGTTGTATCTATATCATAATATGTACATTTATATTGGCTCATGTCCAATATGACCGCCATGTTGGC
ATTGATTATTGACTAGTTATTAATAGTAATCAATTACGGGGTCATTAGTTCATAGCCCATATATGGAGTT
CCGCGTTACATAACTTACGGTAAATGGCCCGCCTGGCTGACCGCCCAACGACCCCCGCCCATTGACGTCA
ATAATGACGTATGTTCCCATAGTAACGCCAATAGGGACTTTCCATTGACGTCAATGGGTGGAGTATTTAC
GGTAAACTGCCCACTTGGCAGTACATCAAGTGTATCATATGCCAAGTCCGCCCCCTATTGACGTCAATGA
CGGTAAATGGCCCGCCTGGCATTATGCCCAGTACATGACCTTACGGGACTTTCCTACTTGGCAGTACATC
TACGTATTAGTCATCGCTATTACCATGGTGATGCGGTTTTGGCAGTACACCAATGGGCGTGGATAGCGGT
TTGACTCACGGGGATTTCCAAGTCTCCACCCCATTGACGTCAATGGGAGTTTGTTTTGGCACCAAAATCA
ACGGGACTTTCCAAAATGTCGTAATAACCCCGCCCCGTTGACGCAAATGGGCGGTAGGCGTGTACGGTGG
GAGGTCTATATAAGCAGAGCTGGTTTAGTGAACCGTCAGATCACTAGAAGCTTTATTGCGGTAGTTTATC
ACAGTTAAATTGCTAACGCAGTCAGTGCTTCTGACACAACAGTCTCGAACTTAAGCTGCAGAAGTTGGTC
GTGAGGCACTGGGCAGGTAAGTATCAAGGTTACAAGACAGGTTTAAGGAGACCAATAGAAACTGGGCTTG
TCGAGACAGAGAAGACTCTTGCGTTTCTGATAGGCACCTATTGGTCTTACTGACATCCACTTTGCCTTTC
TCTCCACAGGTGTCCACTCCCAGTTCAATTACAGCTCTTAAGGCTAGAGTATTAATACGACTCACTATAG
GGCTAGCAAAGCGATCGCTTCCGAATTCGCCACCATGGCGGCCAACATGTACCGGGTGGGAGATTACGTC
TATTTTGAGAACTCTTCCAGCAATCCTTACCTGGTTAGACGGATTGAGGAGCTCAACAAGACTGCAAATG
GAAATGTGGAGGCAAAGGTTGTCTGTCTTTTCCGGCGCAGGGACATTTCTAGTAGCCTCAACAGCCTGGC
TGATAGTAATGCCAGGGAGTTTGAAGAGGAATCAAAGCAGCCAGGGGTGTCTGAGCAGCAGCGCCATCAA
CTGAAGCACCGGGAACTTTTTCTTTCTCGGCAATTTGAATCATTACCAGCCACCCACATACGGGGGAAAT
GCAGTGTGACCCTCTTGAATGAGACAGATATCTTGAGCCAGTACCTGGAAAAGGAGGACTGCTTTTTTTA
CTCACTGGTGTTTGACCCCGTGCAGAAGACACTTCTCGCTGATCAGGGCGAGATTAGAGTTGGTTGCAAA
TACCAAGCTGAGATCCCAGATCGCCTAGTAGAGGGAGAATCTGATAATCGGAACCAGCAGAAGATGGAGA
TGAAGGTCTGGGACCCAGACAACCCTCTCACAGACCGGCAGATCGACCAGTTTCTTGTGGTGGCCCGAGC
TGTGGGAACCTTTGCAAGAGCCCTAGATTGTAGCAGCTCCATTCGGCAGCCAAGCTTGCACATGAGTGCA
GCTGCTGCCTCCCGAGATATCACTCTGTTTCACGCCATGGATACCTTGCAAAGGAACGGCTACGACCTGG
CTAAGGCCATGTCGACCCTGGTACCCCAGGGAGGCCCGGTGCTGTGTCGGGATGAGATGGAGGAATGGTC
AGCCTCAGAGGCCATGCTATTTGAGGAGGCCCTAGAGAAGTATGGGAAGGACTTCAATGATATTCGCCAG
GATTTTCTACCCTGGAAGTCACTTGCCAGCATAGTCCAGTTTTATTACATGTGGAAAACCACAGACCGGT
ATATTCAGCAGAAAAGGTTGAAAGCTGCTGAAGCAGACAGCAAACTGAAACAGGTCTACATTCCCACCTA
CACTAAGCCAAACCCTAACCAGATCATTTCTGTGGGTTCAAAACCTGGCATGAATGGGGCTGGATTTCAG
AAGGGCCTGACTTGTGAGAGTTGCCACACCACACAGTCTGCTCAGTGGTATGCCTGGGGCCCACCTAACA
TGCAGTGCCGCCTCTGTGCTTCCTGTTGGATCTACTGGAAGAAGTATGGGGGACTGAAGACCCCAACTCA
GCTTGAGGGGGCCACTCGGGGCACCACGGAGCCACACTCAAGGGGTCATTTATCCAGACCTGAAGCTCAA
AGTCTCTCTCCTTACACAACCAGCGCCAACAGGGCCAAGCTACTGGCTAAGAACAGACAAACTTTCCTGC
TTCAGACCACAAAGCTGACCCGTCTTGCCAGACGCATGTGCAGGGACCTATTACAGCCAAGGAGGGCCGC
CCGACGGCCTTATGCTCCTATCAATGCCAATGCCATCAAAGCAGAGTGCTCCATTCGACTTCCTAAGGCC
GCCAAGACTCCATTGAAGATTCACCCTCTGGTGCGGCTGCCCCTGGCAACTATCGTCAAAGATCTGGTGG
CCCAGGCACCCCTGAAACCAAAAACACCTCGGGGTACCAAGACACCGATCAACAGAAACCAGCTGTCCCA
GAACCGGGGACTGGGGGGCATTATGGTGAAACGGGCCTATGAGACTATGGCAGGGGCAGGGGTTCCTTTC
TCTGCCAATGGAAGGCCTCTGGCTTCAGGGATTCGTTCAAGCTCACAGCCAGCAGCCAAGCGTCAGAAAC
TAAACCCAGCTGATGCCCCCAATCCTGTGGTGTTTGTGGCCACAAAGGATACCAGGGCCCTACGGAAGGC
TCTGACCCATCTGGAAATGCGGCGAGCTGCTCGCCGACCCAACTTGCCCCTGAAGGTGAAGCCAACGCTG
ATTGCAGTGCGGCCCCCTGTCCCTCTACCTGCACCCTCACATCCTGCCAGCACCAATGAGCCTATTGTCC
TGGAGGACCGGATATCTAGATTTGGGCCCAATTCCTGCAGGCGAGCTCTCGAGCCAACCACTGAGGATCT
GTACTTTCAGAGCGATAACGATGGATCCGAAATCGGTACTGGCTTTCCATTCGACCCCCATTATGTGGAA
GTCCTGGGCGAGCGCATGCACTACGTCGATGTTGGTCCGCGCGATGGCACCCCTGTGCTGTTCCTGCACG
GTAACCCGACCTCCTCCTACGTGTGGCGCAACATCATCCCGCATGTTGCACCGACCCATCGCTGCATTGC
TCCAGACCTGATCGGTATGGGCAAATCCGACAAACCAGACCTGGGTTATTTCTTCGACGACCACGTCCGC
TTCATGGATGCCTTCATCGAAGCCCTGGGTCTGGAAGAGGTCGTCCTGGTCATTCACGACTGGGGCTCCG
CTCTGGGTTTCCACTGGGCCAAGCGCAATCCAGAGCGCGTCAAAGGTATTGCATTTATGGAGTTCATCCG
CCCTATCCCGACCTGGGACGAATGGCCAGAATTTGCCCGCGAGACCTTCCAGGCCTTCCGCACCACCGAC
GTCGGCCGCAAGCTGATCATCGATCAGAACGTTTTTATCGAGGGTACGCTGCCGATGGGTGTCGTCCGCC
CGCTGACTGAAGTCGAGATGGACCATTACCGCGAGCCGTTCCTGAATCCTGTTGACCGCGAGCCACTGTG
GCGCTTCCCAAACGAGCTGCCAATCGCCGGTGAGCCAGCGAACATCGTCGCGCTGGTCGAAGAATACATG
GACTGGCTGCACCAGTCCCCTGTCCCGAAGCTGCTGTTCTGGGGCACCCCAGGCGTTCTGATCCCACCGG
CCGAAGCCGCTCGCCTGGCCAAAAGCCTGCCTAACTGCAAGGCTGTGGACATCGGCCCGGGTCTGAATCT
GCTGCAAGAAGACAACCCGGACCTGATCGGCAGCGAGATCGCGCGCTGGCTGTCTACTCTGGAGATTTCC
GGTTAATAGAATTGGCATGCAAGCTGATCCGGCTGCTAACAAAGCCCGAAAGGAAGCTGAGTTGGCTGCT
GCCACCGCTGAGCAATAACTAGCATAACCCCTTGGGGCGGCCGCTTCGAGCAGACATGATAAGATACATT
GATGAGTTTGGACAAACCACAACTAGAATGCAGTGAAAAAAATGCTTTATTTGTGAAATTTGTGATGCTA
TTGCTTTATTTGTAACCATTATAAGCTGCAATAAACAAGTTAACAACAACAATTGCATTCATTTTATGTT
TCAGGTTCAGGGGGAGATGTGGGAGGTTTTTTTAAGCAAGTAAAACCTCTACAAATGTGGTAAAATCGAA
TTTTAACAAAATATTAACGCTTACAATTTCCTGATGCGGTATTTTCTCCTTACGCATCTGTGCGGTATTT
CACACCGCATACGCGGATCTGCGCAGCACCATGGCCTGAAATAACCTCTGAAAGAGGAACTTGGTTAGGT
ACCTTCTGAGGCGGAAAGAACCAGCTGTGGAATGTGTGTCAGTTAGGGTGTGGAAAGTCCCCAGGCTCCC
CAGCAGGCAGAAGTATGCAAAGCATGCATCTCAATTAGTCAGCAACCAGGTGTGGAAAGTCCCCAGGCTC
CCCAGCAGGCAGAAGTATGCAAAGCATGCATCTCAATTAGTCAGCAACCATAGTCCCGCCCCTAACTCCG
CCCATCCCGCCCCTAACTCCGCCCAGTTCCGCCCATTCTCCGCCCCATGGCTGACTAATTTTTTTTATTT
ATGCAGAGGCCGAGGCCGCCTCGGCCTCTGAGCTATTCCAGAAGTAGTGAGGAGGCTTTTTTGGAGGCCT
AGGCTTTTGCAAAAAGCTTGATTCTTCTGACACAACAGTCTCGAACTTAAGGCTAGAGCCACCATGATTG
AACAAGATGGATTGCACGCAGGTTCTCCGGCCGCTTGGGTGGAGAGGCTATTCGGCTATGACTGGGCACA
ACAGACAATCGGCTGCTCTGATGCCGCCGTGTTCCGGCTGTCAGCGCAGGGGCGCCCGGTTCTTTTTGTC
AAGACCGACCTGTCCGGTGCCCTGAATGAACTGCAGGACGAGGCAGCGCGGCTATCGTGGCTGGCCACGA
CGGGCGTTCCTTGCGCAGCTGTGCTCGACGTTGTCACTGAAGCGGGAAGGGACTGGCTGCTATTGGGCGA
AGTGCCGGGGCAGGATCTCCTGTCATCTCACCTTGCTCCTGCCGAGAAAGTATCCATCATGGCTGATGCA
ATGCGGCGGCTGCATACGCTTGATCCGGCTACCTGCCCATTCGACCACCAAGCGAAACATCGCATCGAGC
GAGCACGTACTCGGATGGAAGCCGGTCTTGTCGATCAGGATGATCTGGACGAAGAGCATCAGGGGCTCGC
GCCAGCCGAACTGTTCGCCAGGCTCAAGGCGCGCATGCCCGACGGCGAGGATCTCGTCGTGACCCATGGC
GATGCCTGCTTGCCGAATATCATGGTGGAAAATGGCCGCTTTTCTGGATTCATCGACTGTGGCCGGCTGG
GTGTGGCGGACCGCTATCAGGACATAGCGTTGGCTACCCGTGATATTGCTGAAGAGCTTGGCGGCGAATG
GGCTGACCGCTTCCTCGTGCTTTACGGTATCGCCGCTCCCGATTCGCAGCGCATCGCCTTCTATCGCCTT
CTTGACGAGTTCTTCTGAGCGGGACTCTGGGGTTCGAAATGACCGACCAAGCGACGCCCAACCTGCCATC
ACGATGGCCGCAATAAAATATCTTTATTTTCATTACATCTGTGTGTTGGTTTTTTGTGTGAATCGATAGC
GATAAGGATCCTCTTTGCGCTTGCGTTTTCCCTTGTCCAGATAGCCCAGTAGCTGACATTCATCCGGGGT
CAGCACCGTTTCTGCGGACTGGCTTTCTACGTAATGGTTTCTTAGACGTCAGGTGGCACTTTTCGGGGAA
ATGTGCGCGGAACCCCTATTTGTTTATTTTTCTAAATACATTCAAATATGTATCCGCTCATGAGACAATA
ACCCTGATAAATGCTTCAATAATATTGAAAAAGGAAGAGTATGAGTATTCAACATTTCCGTGTCGCCCTT
ATTCCCTTTTTTGCGGCATTTTGCCTTCCTGTTTTTGCTCACCCAGAAACGCTGGTGAAAGTAAAAGATG
CTGAAGATCAGTTGGGTGCACGAGTGGGTTACATCGAACTGGATCTCAACAGCGGTAAGATCCTTGAGAG
TTTTCGCCCCGAAGAACGTTTTCCAATGATGAGCACTTTCAAAGTTCTGCTATGTGGCGCGGTATTATCC
CGTATTGACGCCGGGCAAGAGCAACTCGGTCGCCGCATACACTATTCTCAGAATGACTTGGTTGAGTACT
CACCAGTCACAGAAAAGCATCTTACGGATGGCATGACAGTAAGAGAATTATGCAGTGCTGCCATAACCAT
GAGTGATAACACTGCGGCCAACTTACTTCTGACAACTATCGGAGGACCGAAGGAGCTAACCGCTTTTTTG
CACAACATGGGGGATCATGTAACTCGCCTTGATCGTTGGGAACCGGAGCTGAATGAAGCCATACCAAACG
ACGAGCGTGACACCACGATGCCTGTAGCAATGGCAACAACGTTGCGCAAACTATTAACTGGCGAACTACT
TACTCTAGCTTCCCGGCAACAATTAATAGACTGGATGGAGGCGGATAAAGTTGCAGGACCACTTCTGCGC
TCGGCCCTTCCGGCTGGCTGGTTTATTGCTGATAAATCTGGAGCCGGTGAGCGTGGGTCTCGCGGTATCA
TTGCAGCACTGGGGCCAGATGGTAAGCCCTCCCGTATCGTAGTTATCTACACGACGGGGAGTCAGGCAAC
TATGGATGAACGAAATAGACAGATCGCTGAGATAGGTGCCTCACTGATTAAGCATTGGTAATTCGAAATG
ACCGACCAAGCGACGCCCAACCGGTATCAGCTCACTCAAAGGCGGTAATACGGTTATCCACAGAATCAGG
GGATAACGCAGGAAAGAACATGTGAGCAAAAGGCCAGCAAAAGGCCAGGAACCGTAAAAAGGCCGCGTTG
CTGGCGTTTTTCCATAGGCTCCGCCCCCCTGACGAGCATCACAAAAATCGACGCTCAAGTCAGAGGTGGC
GAAACCCGACAGGACTATAAAGATACCAGGCGTTTCCCCCTGGAAGCTCCCTCGTGCGCTCTCCTGTTCC
GACCCTGCCGCTTACCGGATACCTGTCCGCCTTTCTCCCTTCGGGAAGCGTGGCGCTTTCTCATAGCTCA
CGCTGTAGGTATCTCAGTTCGGTGTAGGTCGTTCGCTCCAAGCTGGGCTGTGTGCACGAACCCCCCGTTC
AGCCCGACCGCTGCGCCTTATCCGGTAACTATCGTCTTGAGTCCAACCCGGTAAGACACGACTTATCGCC
ACTGGCAGCAGCCACTGGTAACAGGATTAGCAGAGCGAGGTATGTAGGCGGTGCTACAGAGTTCTTGAAG
TGGTGGCCTAACTACGGCTACACTAGAAGGACAGTATTTGGTATCTGCGCTCTGCTGAAGCCAGTTACCT
TCGGAAAAAGAGTTGGTAGCTCTTGATCCGGCAAACAAACCACCGCTGGTAGCGGTGGTTTTTTTGTTTG
CAAGCAGCAGATTACGCGCAGAAAAAAAGGATTTCAAGAAGATCCTTTGATCTTTTCTACGGGGTCTGAC
GCTCAGTGGAACGAAAACTCACGTTAAGGGATTTTGGTCATGAGATTATCAAAAAGGATCTTCACCTAGA
TCCTTTTATAGTCCGGAAATACAGGAACGCACGCTGGATGGCCCTTCGCTGGGATGGTGAAACCATGAAA
AATGGCAGCTTCAGTGGATTAAGTGGGGGTAATGTGGCCTGTACCCTCTGGTTGCATAGGTATTCATACG
GTTAAAATTTATCAGGCGCGATTGCGGCAGTTTTTCGGGTGGTTTGTTGCCATTTTTACCTGTCTGCTGC
CGTGATCGCGCTGAACGCGTTTTAGCGGTGCGTACAATTAAGGGATTATGGTAAATCCACTTACTGTCTG
CCCTCGTAGCCATCGAGATAAACCGCAGTACTCCGGCCACGATGCGTCCGGCGTAGAGGATCGAGATCT
