>Addgene plasmid #211017 | pHTC-HaloTag_MTA2:1-668 | depositor partial sequence | sequence record 411514 | Insert sequence
ATGGCGGCCAACATGTACCGGGTGGGAGATTACGTCTATTTTGAGAACTCTTCCAGCAATCCTTACCTGG
TTAGACGGATTGAGGAGCTCAACAAGACTGCAAATGGAAATGTGGAGGCAAAGGTTGTCTGTCTTTTCCG
GCGCAGGGACATTTCTAGTAGCCTCAACAGCCTGGCTGATAGTAATGCCAGGGAGTTTGAAGAGGAATCA
AAGCAGCCAGGGGTGTCTGAGCAGCAGCGCCATCAACTGAAGCACCGGGAACTTTTTCTTTCTCGGCAAT
TTGAATCATTACCAGCCACCCACATACGGGGGAAATGCAGTGTGACCCTCTTGAATGAGACAGATATCTT
GAGCCAGTACCTGGAAAAGGAGGACTGCTTTTTTTACTCACTGGTGTTTGACCCCGTGCAGAAGACACTT
CTCGCTGATCAGGGCGAGATTAGAGTTGGTTGCAAATACCAAGCTGAGATCCCAGATCGCCTAGTAGAGG
GAGAATCTGATAATCGGAACCAGCAGAAGATGGAGATGAAGGTCTGGGACCCAGACAACCCTCTCACAGA
CCGGCAGATCGACCAGTTTCTTGTGGTGGCCCGAGCTGTGGGAACCTTTGCAAGAGCCCTAGATTGTAGC
AGCTCCATTCGGCAGCCAAGCTTGCACATGAGTGCAGCTGCTGCCTCCCGAGATATCACTCTGTTTCACG
CCATGGATACCTTGCAAAGGAACGGCTACGACCTGGCTAAGGCCATGTCGACCCTGGTACCCCAGGGAGG
CCCGGTGCTGTGTCGGGATGAGATGGAGGAATGGTCAGCCTCAGAGGCCATGCTATTTGAGGAGGCCCTA
GAGAAGTATGGGAAGGACTTCAATGATATTCGCCAGGATTTTCTACCCTGGAAGTCACTTGCCAGCATAG
TCCAGTTTTATTACATGTGGAAAACCACAGACCGGTATATTCAGCAGAAAAGGTTGAAAGCTGCTGAAGC
AGACAGCAAACTGAAACAGGTCTACATTCCCACCTACACTAAGCCAAACCCTAACCAGATCATTTCTGTG
GGTTCAAAACCTGGCATGAATGGGGCTGGATTTCAGAAGGGCCTGACTTGTGAGAGTTGCCACACCACAC
AGTCTGCTCAGTGGTATGCCTGGGGCCCACCTAACATGCAGTGCCGCCTCTGTGCTTCCTGTTGGATCTA
CTGGAAGAAGTATGGGGGACTGAAGACCCCAACTCAGCTTGAGGGGGCCACTCGGGGCACCACGGAGCCA
CACTCAAGGGGTCATTTATCCAGACCTGAAGCTCAAAGTCTCTCTCCTTACACAACCAGCGCCAACAGGG
CCAAGCTACTGGCTAAGAACAGACAAACTTTCCTGCTTCAGACCACAAAGCTGACCCGTCTTGCCAGACG
CATGTGCAGGGACCTATTACAGCCAAGGAGGGCCGCCCGACGGCCTTATGCTCCTATCAATGCCAATGCC
ATCAAAGCAGAGTGCTCCATTCGACTTCCTAAGGCCGCCAAGACTCCATTGAAGATTCACCCTCTGGTGC
GGCTGCCCCTGGCAACTATCGTCAAAGATCTGGTGGCCCAGGCACCCCTGAAACCAAAAACACCTCGGGG
TACCAAGACACCGATCAACAGAAACCAGCTGTCCCAGAACCGGGGACTGGGGGGCATTATGGTGAAACGG
GCCTATGAGACTATGGCAGGGGCAGGGGTTCCTTTCTCTGCCAATGGAAGGCCTCTGGCTTCAGGGATTC
GTTCAAGCTCACAGCCAGCAGCCAAGCGTCAGAAACTAAACCCAGCTGATGCCCCCAATCCTGTGGTGTT
TGTGGCCACAAAGGATACCAGGGCCCTACGGAAGGCTCTGACCCATCTGGAAATGCGGCGAGCTGCTCGC
CGACCCAACTTGCCCCTGAAGGTGAAGCCAACGCTGATTGCAGTGCGGCCCCCTGTCCCTCTACCTGCAC
CCTCACATCCTGCCAGCACCAATGAGCCTATTGTCCTGGAGGAC
